Addgene plasmid #172794: pLBC0140
Purpose: Level 0 module containing CDS2ns_mCHERRY
Depositing lab: Benjamin Field. Depositing organization: CNRS DR12, Delegation Provence et Corse. Publication: MoBiFC: development of a modular bimolecular fluorescence complementation toolkit for the analysis of chloroplast protein-protein interactions. Velay F, Soula M, Mehrez M, Belbachir C, D'Alessandro S, Laloi C, Crete P, Field B. Plant Methods. 2022 May 26;18(1):69. doi: 10.1186/s13007-022-00902-1. PubMed 35619173.
Backbone
  Vector backbone: pAGM1299
  Backbone manufacturer: Engler et al. 2014
  Vector type: Synthetic Biology
Growth in bacteria
  Bacterial resistance: Spectinomycin, 50 μg/mL
  Growth temperature: 37°C
  Growth strain: DH5alpha
  Copy number: High Copy
Gene/Insert
  Gene/Insert name: CDS mCHERRY
  Species: Discosoma
  Mutation: no
  Cloning method: Restriction Enzyme; 5′ cloning site Unknown (unknown if destroyed)
Terms and licenses: Academic/Nonprofit Terms; Industry Terms: Not Available to Industry
Depositor comments: Please visit https://www.biorxiv.org/content/10.1101/2021.03.01.433373v1 for bioRxiv preprint.
How to cite: pLBC0140 was a gift from Benjamin Field (Addgene plasmid # 172794 ; http://n2t.net/addgene:172794 ; RRID:Addgene_172794)
