[The description below was written by a language model from this plasmid's Addgene catalogue record and pLannotate feature annotations shown in this document.]
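Description:
pLBC0140 is a Level 0 part plasmid from the MoBiFC modular cloning toolkit, built in the pAGM1299 backbone, a Level 0 acceptor of the MoClo/Golden Gate system for plant synthetic biology. It is a small (about 3 kb), high-copy plasmid maintained in E. coli through a ColE1/pUC-type origin of replication. Selection is with spectinomycin, conferred by the aadA aminoglycoside adenylyltransferase gene, which also gives streptomycin resistance. An AmpR (bla) promoter lies upstream of this marker. The short integrase, gentamicin acetyltransferase and lacI fragments picked up by automated annotation look like non-functional remnants of the backbone's construction, not working genes.

The payload is the coding sequence of mCherry, the rapidly maturing monomeric red fluorescent protein derived from Discosoma, recorded as unmutated. The module is designated "CDS2ns". In MoClo nomenclature this would indicate a coding-sequence part in the CDS2 position without a stop codon, which allows in-frame fusion to a downstream part, although the record does not spell this out. As expected for a Level 0 module, the feature table shows no promoter or terminator around mCherry, so the plasmid is not an expression construct in its own right. It serves as a standardised building block to be combined with promoter, targeting peptide, tag and terminator modules in higher-level transcription units. The type IIS restriction sites and fusion overhangs flanking the part are not annotated, and the cloning sites are listed as unknown. The associated toolkit was developed for bimolecular fluorescence complementation analysis of protein–protein interactions in chloroplasts. The specific role of the mCherry module within that toolkit is not stated in the record.
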