Features (pLannotate 1.2.2; 7 found; start..end, strand, type, name):
    126..230     +  promoter       AmpR promoter: bla
    221..301     -  CDS            int (fragment): INT2_ECOLX - Protein inferred from homology: Swiss-Prot protein existence level 3. Putative integrase believed to be involved in the insertion of antibiotic resistance genes into plasmids and transposons. From Escherichia coli.
    389..445     +  CDS            GmR (fragment): gentamycin acetyltransferase; aacC1; confers resistance to gentamycin
    452..1240    +  CDS            aadA: S3AD_ECOLX - Experimental evidence at protein level: Swiss-Prot protein existence level 1. Mediates bacterial resistance to the antibiotics streptomycin and spectinomycin. From Escherichia coli.
   1414..2002    +  rep_origin     ori: high-copy-number ColE1/pMB1/pBR322/pUC origin of replication
   2185..2234    +  CDS            lacI (fragment): lac repressor; lacI; The lac repressor binds to the lac operator to inhibit transcription in E. coli. This inhibition can be relieved by adding lactose or isopropyl-β-D-thiogalactopyranoside (IPTG).
   2254..2961    +  CDS            mCherry: mCherry is a basic (constitutively fluorescent) red fluorescent protein published in 2004, derived from Discosoma sp.. It is reported to be a very rapidly-maturing monomer with low acid sensitivity.
>Addgene plasmid #172794 | pLBC0140 | addgene full sequence | sequence record 346336 | Addgene NGS Result
TTCGTGAGACCACGAAGTGGCTCTTCAGTGGACGAAAGGGCCTCGTGATACGCCTATTTTTATAGGTTAA
TGTCATGATAATAATGGTTTCTTAGACGTCAGGTGGCACTTTTCGGGGAAATGTGCGCGGAACCCCTATT
TGTTTATTTTTCTAAATACATTCAAATATGTATCCGCTCATGAGACAATAACCCTGATAAATGCTTCAAT
AATATTGAAAAAGGAAGAGTATGCGCTCACGCAACTGGTCCAGAACCTTGACCGAACGCAGCGGTGGTAA
CGGCGCAGTGGCGGTTTTCATGGCTTGTTATGACTGTTTTTTTTTGGGGTACAGTCTATGCCTCGGGCAT
CCAAGCAGCAAGCGCGTTACGCCGTGGGTCGATGTTTGATGTTATGGAGCAGCAACGATGTTACGCAGCA
GGGCAGTCGCCCTAAAACAAAGTTAAACATCATGAGGGAAGCGGTGATCGCCGAAGTATCGACTCAACTA
TCAGAGGTAGTTGGCGTCATCGAGCGCCATCTCGAACCGACGTTGCTGGCCGTACATTTGTACGGCTCCG
CAGTGGATGGCGGCCTGAAGCCACACAGCGATATTGATTTGCTGGTTACGGTGACCGTAAGGCTTGATGA
AACAACGCGGCGAGCTTTGATCAACGACCTTTTGGAAACTTCGGCTTCCCCTGGAGAGAGCGAGATTCTC
CGCGCTGTAGAAGTCACCATTGTTGTGCACGACGACATCATTCCGTGGCGTTATCCAGCTAAGCGCGAAC
TGCAATTTGGAGAATGGCAGCGCAATGACATTCTTGCAGGTATCTTCGAGCCAGCCACGATCGACATTGA
TCTGGCTATCTTGCTGACAAAAGCAAGAGAACATAGCGTTGCCTTGGTAGGTCCAGCGGCGGAGGAACTC
TTTGATCCGGTTCCTGAACAGGATCTATTTGAGGCGCTAAATGAAACCTTAACGCTATGGAACTCGCCGC
CCGACTGGGCTGGCGATGAGCGAAATGTAGTGCTTACGTTGTCCCGCATTTGGTACAGCGCAGTAACCGG
CAAAATCGCGCCGAAGGATGTCGCTGCCGACTGGGCAATGGAGCGCCTGCCGGCCCAGTATCAGCCCGTC
ATACTTGAAGCTAGACAGGCTTATCTTGGACAAGAAGAAGATCGCTTGGCCTCGCGCGCAGATCAGTTGG
AAGAATTTGTCCATTACGTAAAAGGCGAGATCACCAAGGTAGTCGGCAAATAACTGTCAGACCAAGTTTA
CTCATATATACTTTAGATTGATTTAAAACTTCATTTTTAATTTAAAAGGATCTAGGTGAAGATCCTTTTT
GATAATCTCATGACCAAAATCCCTTAACGTGAGTTTTCGTTCCACTGAGCGTCAGACCCCGTAGAAAAGA
TCAAAGGATCTTCTTGAGATCCTTTTTTTCTGCGCGTAATCTGCTGCTTGCAAACAAAAAAACCACCGCT
ACCAGCGGTGGTTTGTTTGCCGGATCAAGAGCTACCAACTCTTTTTCCGAAGGTAACTGGCTTCAGCAGA
GCGCAGATACCAAATACTGTTCTTCTAGTGTAGCCGTAGTTAGGCCACCACTTCAAGAACTCTGTAGCAC
CGCCTACATACCTCGCTCTGCTAATCCTGTTACCAGTGGCTGCTGCCAGTGGCGATAAGTCGTGTCTTAC
CGGGTTGGACTCAAGACGATAGTTACCGGATAAGGCGCAGCGGTCGGGCTGAACGGGGGGTTCGTGCACA
CAGCCCAGCTTGGAGCGAACGACCTACACCGAACTGAGATACCTACAGCGTGAGCTATGAGAAAGCGCCA
CGCTTCCCGAAGGGAGAAAGGCGGACAGGTATCCGGTAAGCGGCAGGGTCGGAACAGGAGAGCGCACGAG
GGAGCTTCCAGGGGGAAACGCCTGGTATCTTTATAGTCCTGTCGGGTTTCGCCACCTCTGACTTGAGCGT
CGATTTTTGTGATGCTCGTCAGGGGGGCGGAGCCTATGGAAAAACGCCAGCAACGCGGCCTTTTTACGGT
TCCTGGCCTTTTGCTGGCCTTTTGCTCACATGTTCTTTCCTGCGTTATCCCCTGATTCTGTGGATAACCG
TATTACCGCCTTTGAGTGAGCTGATACCGCTCGCCGCAGCCGAACGACCGAGCGCAGCGAGTCAGTGAGC
GAGGAAGCGGAAGAGCGCCCAATACGCAAACCGCCTCTCCCCGCGCGTTGGCCGATTCATTAATCACTCT
GTGGTCTCAAGGTATGGTGAGCAAGGGCGAGGAGGATAACATGGCCATCATCAAGGAGTTCATGCGCTTC
AAGGTGCACATGGAGGGCTCCGTGAACGGCCACGAGTTCGAGATCGAGGGCGAGGGCGAGGGCCGCCCCT
ACGAGGGCACCCAGACCGCCAAGCTGAAGGTGACCAAGGGTGGCCCCCTGCCCTTCGCCTGGGACATCCT
GTCCCCTCAGTTCATGTACGGCTCCAAGGCCTACGTGAAGCACCCCGCCGACATCCCCGACTACTTGAAG
CTGTCCTTCCCCGAGGGCTTCAAGTGGGAGCGCGTGATGAACTTCGAGGACGGCGGCGTGGTGACCGTGA
CCCAGGACTCCTCCCTGCAGGACGGCGAGTTCATCTACAAGGTGAAGCTGCGCGGCACCAACTTCCCCTC
CGACGGCCCCGTAATGCAGAAGAAAACCATGGGCTGGGAGGCCTCCTCCGAGCGGATGTACCCCGAGGAC
GGCGCCCTGAAGGGCGAGATCAAGCAGAGGCTGAAGCTGAAGGACGGCGGCCACTACGACGCTGAGGTCA
AGACCACCTACAAGGCCAAGAAGCCCGTGCAGCTGCCCGGCGCCTACAACGTCAACATCAAGTTGGACAT
CACCTCCCACAACGAGGACTACACCATCGTGGAACAGTACGAACGCGCCGAGGGCCGCCACTCCACCGGC
GGCATGGACGAGCTGTACAAGGG
